>Addgene plasmid #217221 | pCMV-Joey1 | addgene full sequence | sequence record 444803 | Addgene NGS Result
GACATTGATTATTGACTAGTTATTAATAGTAATCAATTACGGGGTCATTAGTTCATAGCCCATATATGGA
GTTCCGCGTTACATAACTTACGGTAAATGGCCCGCCTGGCTGACCGCCCAACGACCCCCGCCCATTGACG
TCAATAATGACGTATGTTCCCATAGTAACGCCAATAGGGACTTTCCATTGACGTCAATGGGTGGAGTATT
TACGGTAAACTGCCCACTTGGCAGTACATCAAGTGTATCATATGCCAAGTACGCCCCCTATTGACGTCAA
TGACGGTAAATGGCCCGCCTGGCATTATGCCCAGTACATGACCTTATGGGACTTTCCTACTTGGCAGTAC
ATCTACGTATTAGTCATCGCTATTACCATGGTGATGCGGTTTTGGCAGTACATCAATGGGCGTGGATAGC
GGTTTGACTCACGGGGATTTCCAAGTCTCCACCCCATTGACGTCAATGGGAGTTTGTTTTGGCACCAAAA
TCAACGGGACTTTCCAAAATGTCGTAACAACTCCGCCCCATTGACGCAAATGGGCGGTAGGCGTGTACGG
TGGGAGGTCTATATAAGCAGAGCTCTCTGGCTAACTAGAGAACCCACTGCTTACTGGCTTATCGAAATTA
ATACGACTCACTATAGGGAGACCCAAGCTTGGTACCGAGCTCGGATCCACTAGTAACGGCCGCCAGTGTG
CTGGAATTCGCCGCCACCATGGATATCACCCCTCGCAAGTATGCGAAAGTGGTGGCGCTGAAAGAACATA
CCAGCATGACCGTGCGTGATATTGCGGCGGCAGTTGGTGTTGGTAAAAGCAGCGTGAGCCGCATTATCCA
GGCGCATAACGAAACTGGTAGCGTGGCGCCTAAACATAAGGGTAAGTGCGGCCGTAAACGCAAAACTATG
CCTCGCACCGATAAGCTGCTGCTGCAGAACAGCCTGATTAACCCGCAGAAAACCAGCAAAGATCTGCAGC
GTGATTTAGCGGCAGGTGGTGTGGTTACCGATAGCAGCACTGTGCGCCATCGCTTATTAGAGGTGGGCCG
TACTGTTCGTCGTCCGGTGAAAAAAACCGCCGCCAACCATTGCTACGAAGAGAAATATCTGAGCTGGGCC
CGCCAGTATAAAGATTGGAGCACCGAAGATTGGAAAAAAGTGATCTTCACCGATGAAACCCATTTCTTTA
TTCAGGGCTACACCAAAACCATTGTGCGTCGTAGCCCGGGTGAACCTGTTCGTAGCGGCCACTTACACCA
AACCGTGAAACACCTGCCGCCGAAAATTTTCTGGGGCTTTTTCACCAGCAGCGGCCCTGGTTCACTGGTT
CCTATCGAAGGCATGATGAACAGCGATAAGTACATTGACATTCTGCGCAGCCGTATTGTTCCGGAGCTGC
AGAAATTTCCGAACGGCGATGGCATTCTGCAGCATGATCTGGTGCCTTGCCATACCAGCCGCAAAGTGAA
AAAGTTCATCCAGGAAATGGAGATTAACATGTTACAGTGGCCGGGTAATAGCCCTGATCTGAACCCGATT
GAAAACCTGTGGGCGATTATTAAAGCCCGCCTGGGCAAGATGGATTGCAGCAGCAAGGTGTGCCTGATCA
GCAACGTGATCAAAGTGTGGTTTCACGATGAAGAGCTGAAAAACATTTGCCAGAACCTGGTGAACAGCAT
GCCGAACCATGTGAAGCAGGTGATCGCCGCAAAAGGTGGCCACATCGCCTATTAATGAGCGGCCGCTCGA
GCATGCATCTAGAGGGCCCTATTCTATAGTGTCACCTAAATGCTAGAGCTCGCTGATCAGCCTCGACTGT
GCCTTCTAGTTGCCAGCCATCTGTTGTTTGCCCCTCCCCCGTGCCTTCCTTGACCCTGGAAGGTGCCACT
CCCACTGTCCTTTCCTAATAAAATGAGGAAATTGCATCGCATTGTCTGAGTAGGTGTCATTCTATTCTGG
GGGGTGGGGTGGGGCAGGACAGCAAGGGGGAGGATTGGGAAGACAATAGCAGGCATGCTGGGGATGCGGT
GGGCTCTATGGCTTCTGAGGCGGAAAGAACCAGCTGGGGCTCTAGGGGGTATCCCC
[124 nt withheld, positions 2087-2210]
C
[91 nt withheld, positions 2212-2302]
A
[49 nt withheld, positions 2304-2352]
CCTTTGACGTTGGAGTCCACGTTCTTT
[37 nt withheld, positions 2380-2416]
ACCCTATCTCGGTCTATTCTTTTGATTTATAAGGGATTTTGCCGATTTCGGCCTATTGGTTAAAAAATGA
GCTGATTTAACAAAAATTTAACGCGAATTAATTCTGTGGAATGTGTGTCAGTTAGGGTGTGGAAAGTCCC
CAGGCTCCCCAGCAGGCAGAAGTATGCAAAGCATGCATCTCAATTAGTCAGCAACCAGGTGTGGAAAGTC
CCCAGGCTCCCCAGCAGGCAGAAGTATGCAAAGCATGCATCTCAATTAGTCAGCAACCATAGTCCCGCCC
CTAACTCCGCCCATCCCGCCCCTAACTCCGCCCAGTTCCGCCCATTCTCCGCCCCATGGCTGACTAATTT
TTTTTATTTATGCAGAGGCCGAGGCCGCCTCTGCCTCTGAGCTATTCCAGAAGTAGTGAGGAGGCTTTTT
TGGAGGCCTAGGCTTTTGCAAAAAGCTCCCCGAAATGACCGACCAAGCGACGCCCAACCTGCCATCACGA
GATTTCGATTCCACCGCCGCCTTCTATGAAAGGTTGGGCTTCGGAATCGTTTTCCGGGACGCCGGCTGGA
TGATCCTCCAGCGCGGGGATCTCATGCTGGAGTTCTTCGCCCACCCCAACTTGTTTATTGCAGCTTATAA
TGGTTACAAATAAAGCAATAGCATCACAAATTTCACAAATAAAGCATTTTTTTCACTGCATTCTAGTTGT
GGTTTGTCCAAACTCATCAATGTATCTTATCATGTCTGTATACCGTCGACCTCTAGCTAGAGCTTGGCGT
AATCATGGTCATAGCTGTTTCCTGTGTGAAATTGTTATCCGCTCACAATTCCACACAACATACGAGCCGG
AAGCATAAAGTGTAAAGCCTGGGGTGCCTAATGAGTGAGCTAACTCACATTAATTGCGTTGCGCTCACTG
CCCGCTTTCCAGTCGGGAAACCTGTCGTGCCAGCTGCATTAATGAATCGGCCAACGCGCGGGGAGAGGCG
GTTTGCGTATTGGGCGCTCTTCCGCTTCCTCGCTCACTGACTCGCTGCGCTCGGTCGTTCGGCTGCGGCG
AGCGGTATCAGCTCACTCAAAGGCGGTAATACGGTTATCCACAGAATCAGGGGATAACGCAGGAAAGAAC
ATGTGAGCAAAAGGCCAGCAAAAGGCCAGGAACCGTAAAAAGGCCGCGTTGCTGGCGTTTTTCCATAGGC
TCCGCCCCCCTGACGAGCATCACAAAAATCGACGCTCAAGTCAGAGGTGGCGAAACCCGACAGGACTATA
AAGATACCAGGCGTTTCCCCCTGGAAGCTCCCTCGTGCGCTCTCCTGTTCCGACCCTGCCGCTTACCGGA
TACCTGTCCGCCTTTCTCCCTTCGGGAAGCGTGGCGCTTTCTCATAGCTCACGCTGTAGGTATCTCAGTT
CGGTGTAGGTCGTTCGCTCCAAGCTGGGCTGTGTGCACGAACCCCCCGTTCAGCCCGACCGCTGCGCCTT
ATCCGGTAACTATCGTCTTGAGTCCAACCCGGTAAGACACGACTTATCGCCACTGGCAGCAGCCACTGGT
AACAGGATTAGCAGAGCGAGGTATGTAGGCGGTGCTACAGAGTTCTTGAAGTGGTGGCCTAACTACGGCT
ACACTAGAAGAACAGTATTTGGTATCTGCGCTCTGCTGAAGCCAGTTACCTTCGGAAAAAGAGTTGGTAG
CTCTTGATCCGGCAAACAAACCACCGCTGGTAGCGGTGGTTTTTTTGTTTGCAAGCAGCAGATTACGCGC
AGAAAAAAAGGATCTCAAGAAGATCCTTTGATCTTTTCTACGGGGTCTGACGCTCAGTGGAACGAAAACT
CACGTTAAGGGATTTTGGTCATGAGATTATCAAAAAGGATCTTCACCTAGATCCTTTTAAATTAAAAATG
AAGTTTTAAATCAATCTAAAGTATATATGAGTAAACTTGGTCTGACAGTTACCAATGCTTAATCAGTGAG
GCACCTATCTCAGCGATCTGTCTATTTCGTTCATCCATAGTTGCCTGACTCCCCGTCGTGTAGATAACTA
CGATACGGGAGGGCTTACCATCTGGCCCCAGTGCTGCAATGATACCGCGAGACCCACGCTCACCGGCTCC
AGATTTATCAGCAATAAACCAGCCAGCCGGAAGGGCCGAGCGCAGAAGTGGTCCTGCAACTTTATCCGCC
TCCATCCAGTCTATTAATTGTTGCCGGGAAGCTAGAGTAAGTAGTTCGCCAGTTAATAGTTTGCGCAACG
TTGTTGCCATTGCTACAGGCATCGTGGTGTCACGCTCGTCGTTTGGTATGGCTTCATTCAGCTCCGGTTC
CCAACGATCAAGGCGAGTTACATGATCCCCCATGTTGTGCAAAAAAGCGGTTAGCTCCTTCGGTCCTCCG
ATCGTTGTCAGAAGTAAGTTGGCCGCAGTGTTATCACTCATGGTTATGGCAGCACTGCATAATTCTCTTA
CTGTCATGCCATCCGTAAGATGCTTTTCTGTGACTGGTGAGTACTCAACCAAGTCATTCTGAGAATAGTG
TATGCGGCGACCGAGTTGCTCTTGCCCGGCGTCAATACGGGATAATACCGCGCCACATAGCAGAACTTTA
AAAGTGCTCATCATTGGAAAACGTTCTTCGGGGCGAAAACTCTCAAGGATCTTACCGCTGTTGAGATCCA
GTTCGATGTAACCCACTCGTGCACCCAACTGATCTTCAGCATCTTTTACTTTCACCAGCGTTTCTGGGTG
AGCAAAAACAGGAAGGCAAAATGCCGCAAAAAAGGGAATAAGGGCGACACGGAAATGTTGAATACTCATA
CTCTTCCTTTTTCAATATTATTGAAGCATTTATCAGGGTTATTGTCTCATGAGCGGATACATATTTGAAT
GTATTTAGAAAAATAAACAAATAGGGGTTCCGCGCACATTTCCCCGAAAAGTGCCACCTGACGTCGACGG
ATCGGGAGATCTCCCGATCCCCTATGGTGCACTCTCAGTACAATCTGCTCTGATGCCGCATAGTTAAGCC
AGTATCTGCTCCCTGCTTGTGTGTTGGAGGTCGCTGAGTAGTGCGCGAGCAAAATTTAAGCTACAACAAG
GCAAGGCTTGACCGACAATTGCATGAAGAATCTGCTTAGGGTTAGGCGTTTTGCGCTGCTTCGCGATGTA
CGGGCCAGATATACGCGTT
Features (pLannotate 1.2.2; 19 found; start..end, strand, type, name):
      1..380     +  enhancer       CMV enhancer: human cytomegalovirus immediate early enhancer
    381..584     +  promoter       CMV promoter: human cytomegalovirus (CMV) immediate early promoter
    580..613     +  LTR            5' LTR (truncated) (fragment): truncated 5' long terminal repeat (LTR) from HIV-1
    629..647     +  promoter       T7 promoter: promoter for bacteriophage T7 RNA polymerase
   1773..1791    -  promoter       SP6 promoter: promoter for bacteriophage SP6 RNA polymerase
   1817..2041    +  polyA_signal   bGH poly(A) signal: bovine growth hormone polyadenylation signal
   2045..2066    +  promoter       SV40 promoter (fragment): SV40 enhancer and early promoter
   2087..2515    +  rep_origin     f1 ori (sequence partly withheld): f1 bacteriophage origin of replication; arrow indicates direction of (+) strand synthesis
   2529..2858    +  promoter       SV40 promoter: SV40 enhancer and early promoter
   2871..3029    +  CDS            ble (fragment): BLE_KLEPN - Experimental evidence at protein level: Swiss-Prot protein existence level 1. Binding protein with a strong affinity to the bleomycin family of antibiotics. Binds to CL990; an antimitotic-antibiotic compound. From Klebsiella pneumoniae.
   3024..3145    +  polyA_signal   SV40 poly(A) signal: SV40 polyadenylation signal
   3218..3234    -  protein_bind   lac operator: The lac repressor binds to the lac operator to inhibit transcription in E. coli. This inhibition can be relieved by adding lactose or isopropyl-β-D-thiogalactopyranoside (IPTG). lac repressor encoded by lacI
   3242..3272    -  promoter       lac promoter: promoter for the E. coli lac operon
   3287..3308    -  protein_bind   CAP binding site: CAP binding activates transcription in the presence of cAMP. E. coli catabolite activator protein
   3321..3413    -  CDS            lacI (fragment): lac repressor; lacI; The lac repressor binds to the lac operator to inhibit transcription in E. coli. This inhibition can be relieved by adding lactose or isopropyl-β-D-thiogalactopyranoside (IPTG).
   3596..4184    -  rep_origin     ori: high-copy-number ColE1/pMB1/pBR322/pUC origin of replication
   4355..5215    -  CDS            AmpR: β-lactamase; bla; confers resistance to ampicillin, carbenicillin, and related antibiotics
   5216..5320    -  promoter       AmpR promoter: bla
   5379..5431    -  misc_feature   bom (fragment): basis of mobility region from pBR322
