[The description below was written by a language model from this plasmid's Addgene catalogue record and pLannotate feature annotations shown in this document.]
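Description:
pCMV-Joey1 is a 5,585 nt mammalian expression plasmid built on a pCMV backbone to produce the Joey1 transposase, recorded as a synthetic insert. It is propagated in E. coli as a high-copy plasmid through a ColE1/pUC-type origin and selected with ampicillin via the β-lactamase gene and its native promoter. An f1 origin is also present, along with leftover cloning-vector elements (lac promoter, lac operator, CAP site, and fragments of lacI and the pBR322 bom region) that have no evident role in the construct's function.

The expression cassette consists of the human cytomegalovirus immediate-early enhancer and promoter upstream and the bovine growth hormone polyadenylation signal downstream. A T7 promoter and a reverse-oriented SP6 promoter flank the cloning region. The automated annotation does not label the transposase itself, but the unannotated interval of roughly 1.1 kb between the T7 and SP6 promoters is where the Joey1 coding sequence would be expected. The cloning sites are listed as unknown, and no epitope tags or reporters are annotated. A very short match to a truncated HIV-1 5' LTR just after the CMV promoter is probably incidental sequence similarity rather than a functional viral element. Downstream, an SV40 early promoter is followed by only a fragment of a bleomycin-resistance (ble) gene and an SV40 poly(A) signal, so a functional mammalian selection marker does not appear to be present.

The plasmid comes from a survey of 130 DNA transposons tested in human cells for genome engineering. It serves as the transposase source, which in such systems is normally co-delivered with a separate donor plasmid carrying the cognate transposon ends, although the record does not describe that partner.
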