Addgene plasmid #217221: pCMV-Joey1
Purpose: Mammalian expression vector for expression of Joey1 transposase (CMV promoter)
Depositing lab: Yong E Zhang. Depositing organization: Institute of Zoology, Chinese Academy of Sciences. Publication: Heterologous survey of 130 DNA transposons in human cells highlights their functional divergence and expands the genome engineering toolbox. Zhang T, Tan S, Tang N, Li Y, Zhang C, Sun J, Guo Y, Gao H, Cai Y, Sun W, Wang C, Fu L, Ma H, Wu Y, Hu X, Zhang X, Gee P, Yan W, Zhao Y, Chen Q, Guo B, Wang H, Zhang YE. Cell. 2024 Jul 11;187(14):3741-3760.e30. doi: 10.1016/j.cell.2024.05.007. Epub 2024 Jun 5. PubMed 38843831.
Backbone
  Vector backbone: pCMV
  Vector type: Mammalian Expression
Growth in bacteria
  Bacterial resistance: Ampicillin, 100 μg/mL
  Growth temperature: 37°C
  Growth strain: DH5alpha
  Copy number: High Copy
Gene/Insert
  Gene/Insert name: Joey1 transposase
  Species: Synthetic
  Cloning method: Restriction Enzyme; 5′ cloning site Unknown (unknown if destroyed); 3′ cloning site Unknown (unknown if destroyed)
Terms and licenses: Academic/Nonprofit Terms; Industry Terms: Not Available to Industry
How to cite: pCMV-Joey1 was a gift from Yong E Zhang (Addgene plasmid # 217221 ; http://n2t.net/addgene:217221 ; RRID:Addgene_217221)
